>Addgene plasmid #226253 | pCAG/HA-hBIG1 | addgene full sequence | sequence record 454236 | Addgene NGS Result
TGAGTAAACTTGGTCTGACAGTTACCAATGCTTAATCAGTGAGGCACCTATCTCAGCGATCTGTCTATTT
CGTTCATCCATAGTTGCCTGACTCCCCGTCGTGTAGATAACTACGATACGGGAGGGCTTACCATCTGGCC
CCAGTGCTGCAATGATACCGCGAGACCCACGCTCACCGGCTCCAGATTTATCAGCAATAAACCAGCCAGC
CGGAAGGGCCGAGCGCAGAAGTGGTCCTGCAACTTTATCCGCCTCCATCCAGTCTATTAATTGTTGCCGG
GAAGCTAGAGTAAGTAGTTCGCCAGTTAATAGTTTGCGCAACGTTGTTGCCATTGCTACAGGCATCGTGG
TGTCACGCTCGTCGTTTGGTATGGCTTCATTCAGCTCCGGTTCCCAACGATCAAGGCGAGTTACATGATC
CCCCATGTTGTGCAAAAAAGCGGTTAGCTCCTTCGGTCCTCCGATCGTTGTCAGAAGTAAGTTGGCCGCA
GTGTTATCACTCATGGTTATGGCAGCACTGCATAATTCTCTTACTGTCATGCCATCCGTAAGATGCTTTT
CTGTGACTGGTGAGTACTCAACCAAGTCATTCTGAGAATAGTGTATGCGGCGACCGAGTTGCTCTTGCCC
GGCGTCAATACGGGATAATACCGCGCCACATAGCAGAACTTTAAAAGTGCTCATCATTGGAAAACGTTCT
TCGGGGCGAAAACTCTCAAGGATCTTACCGCTGTTGAGATCCAGTTCGATGTAACCCACTCGTGCACCCA
ACTGATCTTCAGCATCTTTTACTTTCACCAGCGTTTCTGGGTGAGCAAAAACAGGAAGGCAAAATGCCGC
AAAAAAGGGAATAAGGGCGACACGGAAATGTTGAATACTCATACTCTTCCTTTTTCAATATTATTGAAGC
ATTTATCAGGGTTATTGTCTCATGAGCGGATACATATTTGAATGTATTTAGAAAAATAAACAAATAGGGG
TTCCGCGCACATTTCCCCGAAAAGTGCCACCTGGGTCGAGCAGTGTGGTTTTCAAGAGGAAGCAAAAAGC
CTCTCCACCCAGGCCTGGAATGTTTCCACCCAATGTCGAGCAGTGTGGTTTTGCAAGAGGAAGCAAAAAG
CCTCTCCACCCAGGCCTGGAATGTTTCCACCCAATGTCGAGCAAACCCCGCCCAGCGTCTTGTCATTGGC
GAATTAATTCGAACACGCAGATGCAGTCGGGGCGGCGCGGTCCCAGGTCCACTTCGCATATTAAGGTGAC
GCGTGTGGCCTCGAACACCGAGCGACCCTGCAGCCAATATGGGATCGGCCATTGAACAAGATGGATTGCA
CGCAGGTTCTCCGGCCGCTTGGGTGGAGAGGCTATTCGGCTATGACTGGGCACAACAGACAATCGGCTGC
TCTGATGCCGCCGTGTTCCGGCTGTCAGCGCAGGGGCGCCCGGTTCTTTTTGTCAAGACCGACCTGTCCG
GTGCCCTGAATGAACTGCAGGACGAGGCAGCGCGGCTATCGTGGCTGGCCACGACGGGCGTTCCTTGCGC
AGCTGTGCTCGACGTTGTCACTGAAGCGGGAAGGGACTGGCTGCTATTGGGCGAAGTGCCGGGGCAGGAT
CTCCTGTCATCTCACCTTGCTCCTGCCGAGAAAGTATCCATCATGGCTGATGCAATGCGGCGGCTGCATA
CGCTTGATCCGGCTACCTGCCCATTCGACCACCAAGCGAAACATCGCATCGAGCGAGCACGTACTCGGAT
GGAAGCCGGTCTTGTCGATCAGGATGATCTGGACGAAGAGCATCAGGGGCTCGCGCCAGCCGAACTGTTC
GCCAGGCTCAAGGCGCGCATGCCCGACGGCGATGATCTCGTCGTGACCCATGGCGATGCCTGCTTGCCGA
ATATCATGGTGGAAAATGGCCGCTTTTCTGGATTCATCGACTGTGGCCGGCTGGGTGTGGCGGACCGCTA
TCAGGACATAGCGTTGGCTACCCGTGATATTGCTGAAGAGCTTGGCGGCGAATGGGCTGACCGCTTCCTC
GTGCTTTACGGTATCGCCGCTCCCGATTCGCAGCGCATCGCCTTCTATCGCCTTCTTGACGAGTTCTTCT
GAGGGGATCGGCAATAAAAAGACAGAATAAAACGCACGGGTGTTGGGTCGTTTGTTCGGATCCGTCGACA
TTGATTATTGACTAGTTATTAATAGTAATCAATTACGGGGTCATTAGTTCATAGCCCATATATGGAGTTC
CGCGTTACATAACTTACGGTAAATGGCCCGCCTGGCTGACCGCCCAACGACCCCCGCCCATTGACGTCAA
TAATGACGTATGTTCCCATAGTAACGCCAATAGGGACTTTCCATTGACGTCAATGGGTGGAGTATTTACG
GTAAACTGCCCACTTGGCAGTACATCAAGTGTATCATATGCCAAGTACGCCCCCTATTGACGTCAATGAC
GGTAAATGGCCCGCCTGGCATTATGCCCAGTACATGACCTTATGGGACTTTCCTACTTGGCAGTACATCT
ACGTATTAGTCATCGCTATTACCATGGTCGAGGTGAGCCCCACGTTCTGCTTCACTCTCCCCATCTCCCC
CCCCTCCCCACCCCCAATTTTGTATTTATTTATTTTTTAATTATTTTGTGCAGCGATGGGGGCGGGGGGG
GGGGGGGGGGGGCGCCAGGGGGGGGGGGGGGGGGGGGGGGGGGGGGGGGGGGGGGGGGGGGGGGGGGGGG
GGGGGGCCAAAAAAAGGGGGGGCCCCCGAAGGGTTCTTTTTTTGGGGGGGGGGGGGGGGGGGGGGCCCCT
AAAAAAAGAGAGGGCGGGGCGGGCGGGAGTCGCTGCGCGCTGCCTTCGCCCCGTGCCCCGCTCCGCCGCC
GCCTCGCGCCGCCCGCCCCGGCTCTGACTGACCGCGTTACTCCCACAGGTGAGCGGGCGGGACGGCCCTT
CTCCTCCGGGCTGTAATTAGCGCTTGGTTTAATGACGGCTTGTTTCTTTTCTGTGGCTGCGTGAAAGCCT
TGAGGGGCTCCGGGAGGGCCCTTTGTGCGGGGGGAGCGGCTCGGGGGGTGCGTGCGTGTGTGTGTGCGTG
GGGAGCGCCGCGTGCGGCTCCGCGCTGCCCGGCGGCTGTGAGCGCTGCGGGCGCGGCGCGGGGCTTTGTG
CGCTCCGCAGTGTGCGCGAGGGGAGCGCGGCCGGGGGCGGTGCCCCGCGGTGCGGGGGGGGCTGCGAGGG
GAACAAAGGCTGCGTGCGGGGTGTGTGCGTGGGGGGGTGAGCAGGGGGTGTGGGCGCGTCGGTCGGGCTG
CAACCCCCCCTGCACCCCCCTCCCCGAGTTGCTGAGCACGGCCCGGCTTCGGGTGCGGGGCTCCGTACGG
GGCGTGGCGCGGGGCTCGCCGTGCCGGGCGGGGGGTGGCGGCAGGTGGGGGTGCCGGGCGGGGCGGGGCC
GCCTCGGGCCGGGGAGGGCTCGGGGGAGGGGCGCGGCGGCCCCCGGAGCGCCGGCGGCTGTCGAGGCGCG
GCGAGCCGCAGCCATTGCCTTTTATGGTAATCGTGCGAGAGGGCGCAGGGACTTCCTTTGTCCCAAATCT
GTGCGGAGCCGAAATCTGGGAGGCGCCGCCGCACCCCCTCTAGCGGGCGCGGGGCGAAGCGGTGCGGCGC
CGGCAGGAAGGAAATGGGCGGGGAGGGCCTTCGTGCGTCGCCGCGCCGCCGTCCCCTTCTCCCTCTCCAG
CCTCGGGGCTGTCCGCGGGGGGACGGCTGCCTTCGGGGGGGACGGGGCAGGGCGGGGTTCGGCTTCTGGC
GTGTGACCGGCGGCTCTAGAGCCTCTGCTAACCATGTTCATGCCTTCTTCTTTTTCCTACAGCTCCTGGG
CAACGTGCTGGTTATTGTGCTGTCTCATCATTTTGGCAAAGAATTTGCTAGGCCACCATGTACCCATACG
ACGTCCCAGACTACGCTGGAGCTCGCGGCCGCAGATCTCTAGTTAAGCTATCAACAAGTTTGTACAAAAA
AGCAGGCTCTTTAAAGGAACCAATTCAGTCGACTGGATCCACCATGTATGAGGGGAAGAAGACGAAGAAC
ATGTTCCTGACCCGGGCTCTGGAGAAGATATTGGCCGACAAGGAAGTGAAGAAGGCGCATCACTCCCAGC
TGCGCAAAGCTTGCGAGGTGGCGTTAGAGGAAATAAAAGCGGAAACTGAAAAACAGAGTCCTCCTCATGG
AGAAGCAAAAGCTGGATCAAGCACCCTTCCACCAGTGAAATCAAAGACAAATTTTATTGAAGCAGACAAG
TACTTCTTGCCTTTTGAGTTGGCATGCCAGTCCAAATGTCCTCGCATAGTTAGTACATCTCTAGATTGCT
TACAGAAACTTATTGCTTATGGGCACTTGACTGGCAATGCTCCAGATAGTACAACACCAGGCAAAAAATT
AATTGATAGAATTATTGAAACAATATGTGGCTGCTTTCAGGGCCCTCAGACAGATGAAGGAGTTCAGCTG
CAGATAATAAAGGCTTTACTTACTGCAGTAACATCACAACACATAGAAATTCATGAAGGGACTGTACTGC
AAGCTGTGAGAACATGTTACAATATCTACTTAGCAAGCAAAAATCTCATCAATCAGACAACAGCCAAAGC
TACTCTCACTCAGATGCTAAATGTTATCTTTGCACGCATGGAAAACCAAGCATTACAGGAAGCAAAACAA
ATGGAAAAAGAAAGGCATCGGCAGCATCATCATCTGTTACAGTCTCCAGTAAGCCATCACGAGCCTGAAT
CACCTCAACTTAGATATTTGCCACCTCAGACTGTTGATCATATATCCCAAGAACACGAAGGGGACCTTGA
CCTCCATACAAATGATGTAGATAAAAGTCTTCAGGATGACACAGAGCCTGAAAATGGATCTGATATTTCC
AGTGCAGAAAATGAACAGACTGAAGCTGATCAGGCAACTGCAGCTGAAACATTATCTAAAAATGAAGTGT
TATATGACGGAGAAAACCATGATTGTGAGGAAAAGCCACAAGACATTGTACAGAACATTGTAGAAGAAAT
GGTGAACATTGTTGTTGGAGATATGGGAGAAGGGACTACTATAAATGCAAGTGCAGATGGCAACATTGGA
ACTATAGAGGATGGTAGTGACAGTGAAAATATTCAAGCAAATGGAATTCCAGGAACACCAATTTCTGTTG
CATATACACCATCCTTACCTGATGATAGATTGTCAGTCTCTTCCAATGATACTCAGGAATCTGGAAATTC
TTCAGGACCTTCACCTGGTGCTAAGTTTTCCCACATTTTACAAAAGGATGCCTTTCTAGTATTCAGGTCA
TTGTGTAAACTGTCAATGAAACCACTGTCAGATGGACCACCAGATCCAAAGTCTCATGAACTACGATCCA
AGATTCTTTCATTGCAGTTACTTCTATCCATTCTGCAGAATGCAGGACCTATTTTCAGGACAAATGAGAT
GTTTATTAATGCTATTAAGCAGTATCTTTGTGTTGCACTCTCAAAAAATGGAGTCTCATCTGTTCCAGAG
GTTTTTGAGCTTTCTCTTTCTATATTTCTTACTTTGTTGTCAAATTTCAAGACACATCTGAAGATGCAAA
TTGAGGTGTTCTTTAAAGAAATTTTCTTATACATTTTGGAAACTTCTACCAGCTCATTTGATCACAAATG
GATGGTTATTCAGACACTGACGAGGATTTGTGCAGATGCTCAGAGTGTAGTGGATATTTATGTAAACTAT
GACTGTGACTTAAATGCAGCCAATATATTTGAAAGACTAGTAAATGATCTATCAAAAATTGCTCAAGGAA
GGGGCAGTCAAGAACTTGGTATGAGTAATGTTCAGGAATTGAGCCTGAGGAAAAAAGGTTTAGAATGCTT
AGTGTCGATTTTGAAGTGTATGGTTGAATGGAGTAAGGATCAGTATGTGAATCCCAACTCCCAGACAACT
CTTGGTCAGGAAAAACCCTCAGAGCAAGAGATGAGTGAAATCAAACACCCTGAGACAATAAACAGATACG
GAAGTTTAAATTCCCTGGAGTCAACATCATCATCAGGAATAGGCAGCTACAGTACACAGATGTCTGGCAC
TGATAATCCAGAACAATTTGAGGTCCTAAAGCAACAAAGGTAATGACTCCAACTTATTGATAGTGTTTTA
TGTTCAGATAATGCCCGATGACTTTGTCATGCAGCTCCACCGATTTTGAGAACGACAGCGACTTCCGTCC
CAGCCGTGCCAGGTGCTGCCTCAGATTCAGGTTATGCCGCTCAATTCGCTGCGTATATCGCTTGCTGATT
ACGTGCAGCTTTCCCTTCAGGCGGGATTCATACAGCGGCCAGCCATCCGTCATCCATATCACCACGTCAA
AGGGTGACAGCAGGCTCATAAGACGCCCCAGCGTCGCCATAGTGCGTTCACCGAATACGTGCGCAACAAC
CGTCTTCCGGAGACTGTCATACGCGTAAAACAGCCAGCGCTGGCGCGATTTAGCCCCGACATAGCCCCAC
TGTTCGTCCATTTCCGCGCAGACGATGACGTCACTGCCCGGCTGTATGCGCGAGGTTACCGACTGCGGCC
TGAGTTTTTTAAGTGACGTAAAATCGTGTTGAGGCCAACGCCCATAATGCGGGCTGTTGCCCGGCATCCA
ACGCCATTCATGGCCATATCAATGATTTTCTGGTGCGTACCGGGTTGAGAAGCGGTGTAAGTGAACTGCA
GTTGCCATGTTTTACGGCAGTGAGAGCAGAGATAGCGCTGATGTCCGGCGGTGCTTTTGCCGTTACGCAC
CACCCCGTCAGTAGCTGAACAGGAGGGACAGCTGATAGAAACAGAAGCCACTGGAGCACCTCAAAAACAC
CATCATACACTAAATCAGTAAGTTGGCAGCATCACCAGCAACAAAAAGAAATAATAGAACAAGGGATAGA
TTTATTTAATAAGAAACCAAAGAGAGGAATACAGTACCTCCAAGAACAAGGGATGCTTGGCACCACACCT
GAAGATATTGCCCAATTCTTACATCAAGAGGAAAGATTAGACTCTACTCAAGTGGGTGAGTTCCTGGGAG
ATAATGATAAATTTAACAAAGAAGTCATGTATGCATATGTGGACCAACATGACTTTTCAGGAAAAGACTT
CGTTTCAGCCCTTCGTATGTTTCTAGAAGGATTTCGTCTTCCAGGGGAAGCTCAGAAAATCGATCGATTA
ATGGAAAAATTTGCTGCAAGATACCTAGAATGCAACCAAGGACAAACTCTCTTTGCTAGTGCGGATACAG
CTTATGTTTTGGCTTATTCAATTATCATGTTGACCACAGACCTTCACAGTCCACAGGTGAAAAATAAAAT
GACAAAGGAACAATACATTAAGATGAATAGAGGTATCAATGACAGTAAAGACCTTCCTGAAGAGTATCTA
TCAGCCATCTATAATGAAATAGCTGGGAAAAAGATATCAATGAAAGAAACAAAAGAACTAACAATCCCTA
CAAAATCAAGTAAACAGAATGTAGCCAGTGAAAAACAAAGAAGACTTCTGTATAACTTAGAAATGGAGCA
GATGGCCAAGACAGCTAAAGCACTCATGGAGGCCGTGAGCCATGTTCAGGCACCCTTTACAAGTGCAACA
CATTTGGAGCATGTGAGGCCCATGTTTAAGTTGGCTTGGACGCCTTTTCTGGCTGCATTCAGTGTGGGTC
TACAAGATTGTGATGATACTGAAGTAGCCTCTCTTTGCCTGGAAGGTATAAGATGTGCAATCAGAATTGC
ATGCATTTTCAGCATTCAGCTGGAGAGAGATGCATATGTCCAGGCACTAGCAAGATTTACCTTACTCACA
GTGAGTTCCGGTATTACTGAAATGAAACAGAAGAACATTGACACAATAAAAACACTTATCACAGTGGCTC
ATACAGATGGAAATTATTTAGGAAATTCATGGCATGAGATTCTGAAGTGCATCAGTCAGTTGGAGCTGGC
ACAGCTTATAGGAACTGGAGTGAAACCTCGATACATTTCTGGAACAGTGCGAGGCAGAGAAGGATCTCTT
ACTGGAACAAAAGATCAGGCTCCTGATGAATTTGTGGGTTTAGGGCTAGTTGGAGGAAATGTGGACTGGA
AACAGATAGCAAGTATTCAGGAATCCATTGGAGAAACCAGTTCTCAGAGTGTTGTTGTTGCTGTAGATAG
AATATTCACAGGATCTACAAGGCTAGATGGAAATGCCATTGTGGATTTTGTCCGTTGGCTCTGTGCTGTG
TCTATGGATGAATTACTTTCCACGACACACCCAAGAATGTTTAGTCTACAAAAAATAGTAGAAATATCAT
ATTACAACATGGGAAGAATAAGATTACAGTGGTCTCGAATTTGGGAAGTTATTGGAGATCATTTTAATAA
GGTTGGGTGTAATCCTAATGAAGATGTAGCTATTTTTGCAGTAGACTCCTTGAGGCAGTTGTCAATGAAG
TTCTTAGAGAAAGGGGAGCTTGCTAACTTCAGATTCCAGAAGGATTTCTTAAGACCTTTTGAACATATAA
TGAAACGGAACAGGTCTCCAACAATTCGAGATATGGTTGTACGGTGTATAGCACAGATGGTTAATTCTCA
AGCTGCTAACATTCGATCTGGATGGAAGAACATTTTCTCTGTATTTCATCTAGCTGCATCTGATCAAGAT
GAAAGCATAGTGGAACTTGCATTCCAAACAACCGGGCACATTGTCACCCTTGTATTTGAAAAACACTTTC
CAGCGACCATTGATTCTTTCCAGGATGCAGTGAAGTGTTTGTCTGAATTTGCGTGCAATGCAGCTTTCCC
AGACACAAGTATGGAAGCAATTCGACTTATTCGCCATTGTGCAAAATATGTGTCTGATAGACCTCAGGCT
TTCAAGGAATACACAAGCGATGATATGAACGTAGCACCTGAAGACAGGGTGTGGGTGAGAGGATGGTTCC
CAATTCTCTTTGAGTTATCCTGTATCATCAATAGATGCAAATTAGATGTAAGAACCAGGGGTTTAACAGT
AATGTTTGAAATAATGAAAACATATGGCCACACTTATGAGAAACACTGGTGGCAGGATTTATTTAGAATT
GTTTTCAGAATCTTTGACAATATGAAATTGCCAGAACAACAGACAGAGAAAGCTGAATGGATGACAACAA
CTTGCAATCATGCACTTTATGCAATCTGTGATGTATTCACTCAGTATTTAGAAGTACTCAGTGATGTACT
TTTGGATGACATTTTTGCTCAGCTCTACTGGTGTGTGCAGCAAGACAATGAGCAGTTAGCGCGATCTGGT
ACAAACTGTTTAGAGAATGTTGTTATTCTGAATGGTGAAAAATTTACCCTAGAAATCTGGGATAAAACTT
GCAACTGCACACTGGATATCTTCAAAACCACAATCCCACATGCGCTGTTGACCTGGCGACCCAATTCTGG
AGAAACTGCCCCCCCACCTCCATCTCCTGTAAGTGAAAAGCCATTGGATACAATATCACAGAAGTCTGTA
GATATTCATGATTCTATTCAACCAAGGTCTGTGGATAACAGACCACAAGCACCACTGGTTTCTGCGTCTG
CTGTTAATGAAGAAGTCAGCAAAATTAAATCTACAGCAAAATTTCCAGAACAAAAATTGTTTGCTGCCCT
GTTGATTAAATGTGTTGTGCAGCTGGAACTCATCCAGACTATCGACAACATTGTCTTCTTCCCAGCCACA
AGTAAGAAAGAAGATGCAGAAAACTTAGCTGCAGCACAGAGAGATGCGGTGGACTTTGATGTTCGCGTTG
ATACTCAAGACCAAGGAATGTACCGCTTTTTAACATCACAACAACTTTTTAAGCTACTGGACTGCTTATT
AGAGTCACATAGATTTGCAAAAGCGTTTAATTCCAACAACGAACAGAGGACTGCCCTGTGGAAAGCAGGA
TTCAAAGGCAAATCCAAGCCCAACCTTCTGAAGCAGGAGACCAGCAGCCTGGCCTGTGGGCTGCGCATTC
TCTTCCGGATGTACATGGATGAGAGCCGCGTTAGTGCCTGGGAGGAGGTCCAGCAGAGGCTTTTGAATGT
CCGCAGTGAAGCACTAAGTTACTTCCTCACTCTAACATCAGAAAGTCATCGAGAAGCCTGGACTAACTTA
CTGCTTTTGTTTCTAACTAAAGTTCTAAAGATAAGTGATAATAGGTTTAAAGCTCATGCATCATTCTACT
ACCCTCTCTTATGTGAAATTATGCAATTTGACTTGATTCCTGAACTTCGTGCTGTTCTTAGAAGATTTTT
TCTGCGAATCGGAGTAGTTTTTCAGATATCACAACCACCTGAACAGGAACTTGGAATAAACAAGCAATGA
TGGGAACTTAATATTTTTGTTGGCATTTACATCCCTCTGCATCGAATTCCTGCAGCCCGGGGGATCCACT
AGTTCTAGAGCGGCCGCTCGAGATATCTAGACCCAGCTTTCTTGTACAAAGTGGTTGATCTAGAGGGCCC
GCGGTTCGAACTCGAGGTACCGAATTCACTCCTCAGGTGCAGGCTGCCTATCAGAAGGTGGTGGCTGGTG
TGGCCAATGCCCTGGCTCACAAATACCACTGAGATCGATCTTTTTCCCTCTGCCAAAAATTATGGGGACA
TCATGAAGCCCCTTGAGCATCTGACTTCTGGCTAATAAAGGAAATTTATTTTCATTGCAATAGTGTGTTG
GAATTTTTTGTGTCTCTCACTCGGAAGGACATATGGGAGGGCAAATCATTTAAAACATCAGAATGAGTAT
TTGGTTTAGAGTTTGGCAACATATGCCCATATGCTGGCTGCCATGAACAAAGGTTGGCTATAAAGAGGTC
ATCAGTATATGAAACAGCCCCCTGCTGTCCATTCCTTATTCCATAGAAAAGCCTTGACTTGAGGTTAGAT
TTTTTTTATATTTTGTTTTGTGTTATTTTTTTCTTTAACATCCCTAAAATTTTCCTTACATGTTTTACTA
GCCAGATTTTTCCTCCTCTCCTGACTACTCCCAGTCATAGCTGTCCCTCTTCTCTTATGGAGATCCCTCG
ACCTGCAGCCCAAGCTTGGCGTAATCATGGTCATAGCTGTTTCCTGTGTGAAATTGTTATCCGCTCACAA
TTCCACACAACATACGAGCCGGAAGCATAAAGTGTAAAGCCTGGGGTGCCTAATGAGTGAGCTAACTCAC
ATTAATTGCGTTGCGCTCACTGCCCGCTTTCCAGTCGGGAAACCTGTCGTGCCAGCGGATCCGCATCTCA
ATTAGTCAGCAACCATAGTCCCGCCCCTAACTCCGCCCATCCCGCCCCTAACTCCGCCCAGTTCCGCCCA
TTCTCCGCCCCATGGCTGACTAATTTTTTTTATTTATGCAGAGGCCGAGGCCGCCTCGGCCTCTGAGCTA
TTCCAGAAGTAGTGAGGAGGCTTTTTTGGAGGCCTAGGCTTTTGCAAAAAGCTAACTTGTTTATTGCAGC
TTATAATGGTTACAAATAAAGCAATAGCATCACAAATTTCACAAATAAAGCATTTTTTTCACTGCATTCT
AGTTGTGGTTTGTCCAAACTCATCAATGTATCTTATCATGTCTGGATCCGCTGCATTAATGAATCGGCCA
ACGCGCGGGGAGAGGCGGTTTGCGTATTGGGCGCTCTTCCGCTTCCTCGCTCACTGACTCGCTGCGCTCG
GTCGTTCGGCTGCGGCGAGCGGTATCAGCTCACTCAAAGGCGGTAATACGGTTATCCACAGAATCAGGGG
ATAACGCAGGAAAGAACATGTGAGCAAAAGGCCAGCAAAAGGCCAGGAACCGTAAAAAGGCCGCGTTGCT
GGCGTTTTTCCATAGGCTCCGCCCCCCTGACGAGCATCACAAAAATCGACGCTCAAGTCAGAGGTGGCGA
AACCCGACAGGACTATAAAGATACCAGGCGTTTCCCCCTGGAAGCTCCCTCGTGCGCTCTCCTGTTCCGA
CCCTGCCGCTTACCGGATACCTGTCCGCCTTTCTCCCTTCGGGAAGCGTGGCGCTTTCTCATAGCTCACG
CTGTAGGTATCTCAGTTCGGTGTAGGTCGTTCGCTCCAAGCTGGGCTGTGTGCACGAACCCCCCGTTCAG
CCCGACCGCTGCGCCTTATCCGGTAACTATCGTCTTGAGTCCAACCCGGTAAGACACGACTTATCGCCAC
TGGCAGCAGCCACTGGTAACAGGATTAGCAGAGCGAGGTATGTAGGCGGTGCTACAGAGTTCTTGAAGTG
GTGGCCTAACTACGGCTACACTAGAAGAACAGTATTTGGTATCTGCGCTCTGCTGAAGCCAGTTACCTTC
GGAAAAAGAGTTGGTAGCTCTTGATCCGGCAAACAAACCACCGCTGGTAGCGGTGGTTTTTTTGTTTGCA
AGCAGCAGATTACGCGCAGAAAAAAAGGATCTCAAGAAGATCCTTTGATCTTTTCTACGGGGTCTGACGC
TCAGTGGAACGAAAACTCACGTTAAGGGATTTTGGTCATGAGATTATCAAAAAGGATCTTCACCTAGATC
CTTTTAAATTAAAAATGAAGTTTTAAATCAATCTAAAGTATATA
Features (pLannotate 1.2.2; 26 found; start..end, strand, type, name):
     22..882     -  CDS            AmpR: β-lactamase; bla; confers resistance to ampicillin, carbenicillin, and related antibiotics
    883..987     -  promoter       AmpR promoter: bla
   1162..1294    +  promoter       HSV TK promoter (fragment): herpes simplex virus thymidine kinase promoter
   1299..2102    +  CDS            NeoR/KanR: aminoglycoside phosphotransferase from Tn5; aph(3')-II (or nptII); confers resistance to neomycin, kanamycin, and G418 (Geneticin®)
   2109..2157    +  polyA_signal   HSV TK poly(A) signal: herpes simplex virus thymidine kinase polyadenylation signal (Cole and Stacy, 1985)
   2167..2546    +  enhancer       CMV enhancer: human cytomegalovirus immediate early enhancer
   2548..2691    +  promoter       chicken β-actin promoter (fragment): contains a 21-bp deletion relative to the standard chicken β-actin promoter
   2691..2712    +  promoter       chicken β-actin promoter (fragment): No description available
   2715..2737    +  promoter       chicken β-actin promoter (fragment): No description available
   2773..2796    +  promoter       chicken β-actin promoter (fragment): contains a 21-bp deletion relative to the standard chicken β-actin promoter
   2826..3842    +  intron         chimeric intron: chimera between introns from chicken β-actin and rabbit β-globin
   3974..3998    +  protein_bind   attB1: mutant version of attB; recombination site for the Gateway® BP reaction BP Clonase™
   4034..10357   +  CDS            ARFGEF1: BIG1_HUMAN - Also known as ARFGEP1, BIG1. Experimental evidence at protein level: Swiss-Prot protein existence level 1. Promotes guanine-nucleotide exchange on ARF1 and ARF3. Promotes the activation of ARF1/ARF3 through replacement of GDP with GTP. Involved in vesicular trafficking. Required for the maintenance of Golgi structure; the function may be independent of its GEF activity. Required for the maturaion of integrin beta-1 in the Golgi. Involved in the establishment and persistence of cell polarity during directed cell movement in wound healing. Proposed to act as A kinase-anchoring prote
  10401..10447   -  misc_feature   MCS (fragment): pBluescript multiple cloning site
  10461..10485   -  protein_bind   attB2: mutant version of attB; recombination site for the Gateway® BP reaction BP Clonase™
  10516..10599   +  CDS            HBB (fragment): HBB_PONPY - Experimental evidence at transcript level: Swiss-Prot protein existence level 2. Involved in oxygen transport from the lung to the various peripheral tissues. From Pongo pygmaeus (Bornean orangutan).
  10674..10729   +  polyA_signal   β-globin poly(A) signal: rabbit β-globin polyadenylation signal (Gil and Proudfoot, 1987)
  11112..11134   -  protein_bind   lac operator (fragment): The lac repressor binds to the lac operator to inhibit transcription in E. coli. This inhibition can be relieved by adding lactose or isopropyl-β-D-thiogalactopyranoside (IPTG). lac repressor encoded by lacI
  11138..11168   -  promoter       lac promoter: promoter for the E. coli lac operon
  11183..11204   -  protein_bind   CAP binding site: CAP binding activates transcription in the presence of cAMP. E. coli catabolite activator protein
  11217..11256   -  CDS            lacI (fragment): lac repressor; lacI; The lac repressor binds to the lac operator to inhibit transcription in E. coli. This inhibition can be relieved by adding lactose or isopropyl-β-D-thiogalactopyranoside (IPTG).
  11263..11285   +  promoter       SV40 promoter (fragment): SV40 enhancer and early promoter
  11309..11444   +  rep_origin     SV40 ori: SV40 origin of replication
  11464..11598   +  polyA_signal   SV40 poly(A) signal: SV40 polyadenylation signal
  11600..11654   -  CDS            lacI (fragment): lac repressor; lacI; The lac repressor binds to the lac operator to inhibit transcription in E. coli. This inhibition can be relieved by adding lactose or isopropyl-β-D-thiogalactopyranoside (IPTG).
  11837..12425   -  rep_origin     ori: high-copy-number ColE1/pMB1/pBR322/pUC origin of replication
