[The description below was written by a language model from this plasmid's Addgene catalogue record and pLannotate feature annotations shown in this document.]
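Description:
pCAG/HA-hBIG1 is a 12.6 kb mammalian expression plasmid built on the pCAG backbone, carrying human BIG1 (ARFGEF1) with an N-terminal HA epitope tag supplied by the vector. It is propagated in E. coli through a ColE1/pUC-type origin and selected with ampicillin via the β-lactamase gene. A separate cassette, consisting of an HSV thymidine kinase promoter fragment, the Tn5 neomycin phosphotransferase gene and the HSV TK polyadenylation signal, allows G418 selection of transfected mammalian cells. An SV40 origin is also present, which can support episomal replication in cells expressing large T antigen.

Expression of the insert is driven by the composite CAG promoter: the CMV immediate-early enhancer, the chicken β-actin promoter and a chimeric chicken β-actin/rabbit β-globin intron, which together give strong, broadly active transcription. The ARFGEF1 coding sequence of about 6.3 kb sits between attB1 and attB2 sites, consistent with its introduction by Gateway recombination, and is followed by rabbit β-globin 3′ sequence and polyadenylation signal. The HA tag is not annotated separately in the feature table; the catalogue entry places it on the backbone at the N terminus. A short pBluescript polylinker fragment remains downstream of the gene, and the scattered lac-derived fragments appear to be backbone remnants.

BIG1 is a large guanine-nucleotide exchange factor for ARF1 and ARF3, involved in vesicular trafficking and maintenance of Golgi structure. The construct is suited to transient or stable expression of epitope-tagged BIG1 for localisation, interaction or functional studies in mammalian cells. The depositor notes that BIG1-containing plasmids appear detrimental to bacterial growth, producing slow-growing, small colonies and reduced plasmid yields.
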