Addgene plasmid #226253: pCAG/HA-hBIG1
Purpose: Expresses N-terminally HA-tagged hBIG1 in mammalian cells
Depositing lab: Hye-Won Shin. Depositing organization: Kyoto University, Graduate School of Pharmaceutical Sciences.
Backbone
  Vector backbone: pCAG
  Vector type: Mammalian Expression
  Selectable markers: Neomycin (select with G418)
Growth in bacteria
  Bacterial resistance: Ampicillin, 100 μg/mL
  Growth temperature: 37°C
  Growth strain: DH5alpha
  Copy number: Unknown
Gene/Insert
  Gene/Insert name: BIG1
  Species: H. sapiens (human)
  Entrez Gene: ARFGEF1 (a.k.a. ARFGEP1, BIG1, DEDISB, P200)
  Tag / fusion protein: HA (N terminal on backbone)
  Cloning method: Gateway Cloning
  Sequencing primers: 5′ GCTTCTGGCGTGTGACCG; 3′ GCCAGAAGTCAGATGCTC
Terms and licenses: Academic/Nonprofit Terms; Industry Terms: Not Available to Industry
Depositor comments: How to amplify BIG1 and BIG2 plasmids: 1. Plasmids containing BIG1 and BIG2 appear to be detrimental to bacterial growth. After transformation, an extended incubation time is required to obtain colonies in comparison to usual transformed bacteria. Additionally, the colonies are smaller than usual ones. Therefore, take small colonies for liquid culture. (We were usually using DH5a for transformation.) 2. Mini-prep: For 3~5 mL liquid culture from a single colony, use very fresh colonies; otherwise plasmid yields may be significantly reduced. 3. Maxi-prep (Large scale prep): Do not make a preculture from a single colony for large scale culture. I recommend directly inoculating all transformed bacteria into the large scale culture (200 mL ~ of ampicillin containing medium), after transformation and recovery culture. This helps a lot to get enough plasmids.
How to cite: pCAG/HA-hBIG1 was a gift from Hye-Won Shin (Addgene plasmid # 226253 ; http://n2t.net/addgene:226253 ; RRID:Addgene_226253)
